>Addgene plasmid #112453 | pZNF197.1.0-gDNA | depositor full sequence | sequence record 211844 | Full Sequence
TAGAGCTAGAAATAGCAAGTTAAAATAAGGCTAGTCCGTTATCAACTTGAAAAAGTGGCACCGAGTCGGT
GCTTTTTTGTTTTAGAGCTAGAAATAGCAAGTTAAAATAAGGCTAGTCCGTTTTTAGCGCGTGCGCCAAT
TCTGCAGACAAATGGCTCTAGAGGTACCCGTTACATAACTTACGGTAAATGGCCCGCCTGGCTGACCGCC
CAACGACCCCCGCCCATTGACGTCAATAGTAACGCCAATAGGGACTTTCCATTGACGTCAATGGGTGGAG
TATTTACGGTAAACTGCCCACTTGGCAGTACATCAAGTGTATCATATGCCAAGTACGCCCCCTATTGACG
TCAATGACGGTAAATGGCCCGCCTGGCATTGTGCCCAGTACATGACCTTATGGGACTTTCCTACTTGGCA
GTACATCTACGTATTAGTCATCGCTATTACCATGGTCGAGGTGAGCCCCACGTTCTGCTTCACTCTCCCC
ATCTCCCCCCCCTCCCCACCCCCAATTTTGTATTTATTTATTTTTTAATTATTTTGTGCAGCGATGGGGG
CGGGGGGGGGGGGGGGGCGCGCGCCAGGCGGGGCGGGGCGGGGCGAGGGGCGGGGCGGGGCGAGGCGGAG
AGGTGCGGCGGCAGCCAATCAGAGCGGCGCGCTCCGAAAGTTTCCTTTTATGGCGAGGCGGCGGCGGCGG
CGGCCCTATAAAAAGCGAAGCGCGCGGCGGGCGGGAGTCGCTGCGACGCTGCCTTCGCCCCGTGCCCCGC
TCCGCCGCCGCCTCGCGCCGCCCGCCCCGGCTCTGACTGACCGCGTTACTCCCACAGGTGAGCGGGCGGG
ACGGCCCTTCTCCTCCGGGCTGTAATTAGCTGAGCAAGAGGTAAGGGTTTAAGGGATGGTTGGTTGGTGG
GGTATTAATGTTTAATTACCTGGAGCACCTGCCTGAAATCACTTTTTTTCAGGTTGGACCGGTGCCACCA
TGGACTATAAGGACCACGACGGAGACTACAAGGATCATGATATTGATTACAAAGACGATGACGATAAGAT
GGCCCCAAAGAAGAAGCGGAAGGTCGGTATCCACGGAGTCCCAGCAGCCGACAAGAAGTACAGCATCGGC
CTGGACATCGGCACCAACTCTGTGGGCTGGGCCGTGATCACCGACGAGTACAAGGTGCCCAGCAAGAAAT
TCAAGGTGCTGGGCAACACCGACCGGCACAGCATCAAGAAGAACCTGATCGGAGCCCTGCTGTTCGACAG
CGGCGAAACAGCCGAGGCCACCCGGCTGAAGAGAACCGCCAGAAGAAGATACACCAGACGGAAGAACCGG
ATCTGCTATCTGCAAGAGATCTTCAGCAACGAGATGGCCAAGGTGGACGACAGCTTCTTCCACAGACTGG
AAGAGTCCTTCCTGGTGGAAGAGGATAAGAAGCACGAGCGGCACCCCATCTTCGGCAACATCGTGGACGA
GGTGGCCTACCACGAGAAGTACCCCACCATCTACCACCTGAGAAAGAAACTGGTGGACAGCACCGACAAG
GCCGACCTGCGGCTGATCTATCTGGCCCTGGCCCACATGATCAAGTTCCGGGGCCACTTCCTGATCGAGG
GCGACCTGAACCCCGACAACAGCGACGTGGACAAGCTGTTCATCCAGCTGGTGCAGACCTACAACCAGCT
GTTCGAGGAAAACCCCATCAACGCCAGCGGCGTGGACGCCAAGGCCATCCTGTCTGCCAGACTGAGCAAG
AGCAGACGGCTGGAAAATCTGATCGCCCAGCTGCCCGGCGAGAAGAAGAATGGCCTGTTCGGAAACCTGA
TTGCCCTGAGCCTGGGCCTGACCCCCAACTTCAAGAGCAACTTCGACCTGGCCGAGGATGCCAAACTGCA
GCTGAGCAAGGACACCTACGACGACGACCTGGACAACCTGCTGGCCCAGATCGGCGACCAGTACGCCGAC
CTGTTTCTGGCCGCCAAGAACCTGTCCGACGCCATCCTGCTGAGCGACATCCTGAGAGTGAACACCGAGA
TCACCAAGGCCCCCCTGAGCGCCTCTATGATCAAGAGATACGACGAGCACCACCAGGACCTGACCCTGCT
GAAAGCTCTCGTGCGGCAGCAGCTGCCTGAGAAGTACAAAGAGATTTTCTTCGACCAGAGCAAGAACGGC
TACGCCGGCTACATTGACGGCGGAGCCAGCCAGGAAGAGTTCTACAAGTTCATCAAGCCCATCCTGGAAA
AGATGGACGGCACCGAGGAACTGCTCGTGAAGCTGAACAGAGAGGACCTGCTGCGGAAGCAGCGGACCTT
CGACAACGGCAGCATCCCCCACCAGATCCACCTGGGAGAGCTGCACGCCATTCTGCGGCGGCAGGAAGAT
TTTTACCCATTCCTGAAGGACAACCGGGAAAAGATCGAGAAGATCCTGACCTTCCGCATCCCCTACTACG
TGGGCCCTCTGGCCAGGGGAAACAGCAGATTCGCCTGGATGACCAGAAAGAGCGAGGAAACCATCACCCC
CTGGAACTTCGAGGAAGTGGTGGACAAGGGCGCTTCCGCCCAGAGCTTCATCGAGCGGATGACCAACTTC
GATAAGAACCTGCCCAACGAGAAGGTGCTGCCCAAGCACAGCCTGCTGTACGAGTACTTCACCGTGTATA
ACGAGCTGACCAAAGTGAAATACGTGACCGAGGGAATGAGAAAGCCCGCCTTCCTGAGCGGCGAGCAGAA
AAAGGCCATCGTGGACCTGCTGTTCAAGACCAACCGGAAAGTGACCGTGAAGCAGCTGAAAGAGGACTAC
TTCAAGAAAATCGAGTGCTTCGACTCCGTGGAAATCTCCGGCGTGGAAGATCGGTTCAACGCCTCCCTGG
GCACATACCACGATCTGCTGAAAATTATCAAGGACAAGGACTTCCTGGACAATGAGGAAAACGAGGACAT
TCTGGAAGATATCGTGCTGACCCTGACACTGTTTGAGGACAGAGAGATGATCGAGGAACGGCTGAAAACC
TATGCCCACCTGTTCGACGACAAAGTGATGAAGCAGCTGAAGCGGCGGAGATACACCGGCTGGGGCAGGC
TGAGCCGGAAGCTGATCAACGGCATCCGGGACAAGCAGTCCGGCAAGACAATCCTGGATTTCCTGAAGTC
CGACGGCTTCGCCAACAGAAACTTCATGCAGCTGATCCACGACGACAGCCTGACCTTTAAAGAGGACATC
CAGAAAGCCCAGGTGTCCGGCCAGGGCGATAGCCTGCACGAGCACATTGCCAATCTGGCCGGCAGCCCCG
CCATTAAGAAGGGCATCCTGCAGACAGTGAAGGTGGTGGACGAGCTCGTGAAAGTGATGGGCCGGCACAA
GCCCGAGAACATCGTGATCGAAATGGCCAGAGAGAACCAGACCACCCAGAAGGGACAGAAGAACAGCCGC
GAGAGAATGAAGCGGATCGAAGAGGGCATCAAAGAGCTGGGCAGCCAGATCCTGAAAGAACACCCCGTGG
AAAACACCCAGCTGCAGAACGAGAAGCTGTACCTGTACTACCTGCAGAATGGGCGGGATATGTACGTGGA
CCAGGAACTGGACATCAACCGGCTGTCCGACTACGATGTGGACCATATCGTGCCTCAGAGCTTTCTGAAG
GACGACTCCATCGACAACAAGGTGCTGACCAGAAGCGACAAGAACCGGGGCAAGAGCGACAACGTGCCCT
CCGAAGAGGTCGTGAAGAAGATGAAGAACTACTGGCGGCAGCTGCTGAACGCCAAGCTGATTACCCAGAG
AAAGTTCGACAATCTGACCAAGGCCGAGAGAGGCGGCCTGAGCGAACTGGATAAGGCCGGCTTCATCAAG
AGACAGCTGGTGGAAACCCGGCAGATCACAAAGCACGTGGCACAGATCCTGGACTCCCGGATGAACACTA
AGTACGACGAGAATGACAAGCTGATCCGGGAAGTGAAAGTGATCACCCTGAAGTCCAAGCTGGTGTCCGA
TTTCCGGAAGGATTTCCAGTTTTACAAAGTGCGCGAGATCAACAACTACCACCACGCCCACGACGCCTAC
CTGAACGCCGTCGTGGGAACCGCCCTGATCAAAAAGTACCCTAAGCTGGAAAGCGAGTTCGTGTACGGCG
ACTACAAGGTGTACGACGTGCGGAAGATGATCGCCAAGAGCGAGCAGGAAATCGGCAAGGCTACCGCCAA
GTACTTCTTCTACAGCAACATCATGAACTTTTTCAAGACCGAGATTACCCTGGCCAACGGCGAGATCCGG
AAGCGGCCTCTGATCGAGACAAACGGCGAAACCGGGGAGATCGTGTGGGATAAGGGCCGGGATTTTGCCA
CCGTGCGGAAAGTGCTGAGCATGCCCCAAGTGAATATCGTGAAAAAGACCGAGGTGCAGACAGGCGGCTT
CAGCAAAGAGTCTATCCTGCCCAAGAGGAACAGCGATAAGCTGATCGCCAGAAAGAAGGACTGGGACCCT
AAGAAGTACGGCGGCTTCGACAGCCCCACCGTGGCCTATTCTGTGCTGGTGGTGGCCAAAGTGGAAAAGG
GCAAGTCCAAGAAACTGAAGAGTGTGAAAGAGCTGCTGGGGATCACCATCATGGAAAGAAGCAGCTTCGA
GAAGAATCCCATCGACTTTCTGGAAGCCAAGGGCTACAAAGAAGTGAAAAAGGACCTGATCATCAAGCTG
CCTAAGTACTCCCTGTTCGAGCTGGAAAACGGCCGGAAGAGAATGCTGGCCTCTGCCGGCGAACTGCAGA
AGGGAAACGAACTGGCCCTGCCCTCCAAATATGTGAACTTCCTGTACCTGGCCAGCCACTATGAGAAGCT
GAAGGGCTCCCCCGAGGATAATGAGCAGAAACAGCTGTTTGTGGAACAGCACAAGCACTACCTGGACGAG
ATCATCGAGCAGATCAGCGAGTTCTCCAAGAGAGTGATCCTGGCCGACGCTAATCTGGACAAAGTGCTGT
CCGCCTACAACAAGCACCGGGATAAGCCCATCAGAGAGCAGGCCGAGAATATCATCCACCTGTTTACCCT
GACCAATCTGGGAGCCCCTGCCGCCTTCAAGTACTTTGACACCACCATCGACCGGAAGAGGTACACCAGC
ACCAAAGAGGTGCTGGACGCCACCCTGATCCACCAGAGCATCACCGGCCTGTACGAGACACGGATCGACC
TGTCTCAGCTGGGAGGCGACAAAAGGCCGGCGGCCACGAAAAAGGCCGGCCAGGCAAAAAAGAAAAAGTA
AGAATTCCTAGAGCTCGCTGATCAGCCTCGACTGTGCCTTCTAGTTGCCAGCCATCTGTTGTTTGCCCCT
CCCCCGTGCCTTCCTTGACCCTGGAAGGTGCCACTCCCACTGTCCTTTCCTAATAAAATGAGGAAATTGC
ATCGCATTGTCTGAGTAGGTGTCATTCTATTCTGGGGGGTGGGGTGGGGCAGGACAGCAAGGGGGAGGAT
TGGGAAGAGAATAGCAGGCATGCTGGGGAGCGGCCGCAGGAACCCCTAGTGATGGAGTTGGCCACTCCCT
CTCTGCGCGCTCGCTCGCTCACTGAGGCCGGGCGACCAAAGGTCGCCCGACGCCCGGGCTTTGCCCGGGC
GGCCTCAGTGAGCGAGCGAGCGCGCAGCTGCCTGCAGGGGCGCCTGATGCGGTATTTTCTCCTTACGCAT
CTGTGCGGTATTTCACACCGCATA
[142 nt withheld, positions 5695-5836]
C
[141 nt withheld, positions 5838-5978]
CCTTTGACGTTGGAGTCCACGTTCTTT
[37 nt withheld, positions 6006-6042]
ACCCTATCTCGGGCTATTCTTTTGATTTATAAGGGATTTTGCCGATTTCGGCCTATTGGTTAAAAAATGA
GCTGATTTAACAAAAATTTAACGCGAATTTTAACAAAATATTAACGTTTACAATTTTATGGTGCACTCTC
AGTACAATCTGCTCTGATGCCGCATAGTTAAGCCAGCCCCGACACCCGCCAACACCCGCTGACGCGCCCT
GACGGGCTTGTCTGCTCCCGGCATCCGCTTACAGACAAGCTGTGACCGTCTCCGGGAGCTGCATGTGTCA
GAGGTTTTCACCGTCATCACCGAAACGCGCGAGACGAAAGGGCCTCGTGATACGCCTATTTTTATAGGTT
AATGTCATGATAATAATGGTTTCTTAGACGTCAGGTGGCACTTTTCGGGGAAATGTGCGCGGAACCCCTA
TTTGTTTATTTTTCTAAATACATTCAAATATGTATCCGCTCATGAGACAATAACCCTGATAAATGCTTCA
ATAATATTGAAAAAGGAAGAGTATGAGTATTCAACATTTCCGTGTCGCCCTTATTCCCTTTTTTGCGGCA
TTTTGCCTTCCTGTTTTTGCTCACCCAGAAACGCTGGTGAAAGTAAAAGATGCTGAAGATCAGTTGGGTG
CACGAGTGGGTTACATCGAACTGGATCTCAACAGCGGTAAGATCCTTGAGAGTTTTCGCCCCGAAGAACG
TTTTCCAATGATGAGCACTTTTAAAGTTCTGCTATGTGGCGCGGTATTATCCCGTATTGACGCCGGGCAA
GAGCAACTCGGTCGCCGCATACACTATTCTCAGAATGACTTGGTTGAGTACTCACCAGTCACAGAAAAGC
ATCTTACGGATGGCATGACAGTAAGAGAATTATGCAGTGCTGCCATAACCATGAGTGATAACACTGCGGC
CAACTTACTTCTGACAACGATCGGAGGACCGAAGGAGCTAACCGCTTTTTTGCACAACATGGGGGATCAT
GTAACTCGCCTTGATCGTTGGGAACCGGAGCTGAATGAAGCCATACCAAACGACGAGCGTGACACCACGA
TGCCTGTAGCAATGGCAACAACGTTGCGCAAACTATTAACTGGCGAACTACTTACTCTAGCTTCCCGGCA
ACAATTAATAGACTGGATGGAGGCGGATAAAGTTGCAGGACCACTTCTGCGCTCGGCCCTTCCGGCTGGC
TGGTTTATTGCTGATAAATCTGGAGCCGGTGAGCGTGGAAGCCGCGGTATCATTGCAGCACTGGGGCCAG
ATGGTAAGCCCTCCCGTATCGTAGTTATCTACACGACGGGGAGTCAGGCAACTATGGATGAACGAAATAG
ACAGATCGCTGAGATAGGTGCCTCACTGATTAAGCATTGGTAACTGTCAGACCAAGTTTACTCATATATA
CTTTAGATTGATTTAAAACTTCATTTTTAATTTAAAAGGATCTAGGTGAAGATCCTTTTTGATAATCTCA
TGACCAAAATCCCTTAACGTGAGTTTTCGTTCCACTGAGCGTCAGACCCCGTAGAAAAGATCAAAGGATC
TTCTTGAGATCCTTTTTTTCTGCGCGTAATCTGCTGCTTGCAAACAAAAAAACCACCGCTACCAGCGGTG
GTTTGTTTGCCGGATCAAGAGCTACCAACTCTTTTTCCGAAGGTAACTGGCTTCAGCAGAGCGCAGATAC
CAAATACTGTCCTTCTAGTGTAGCCGTAGTTAGGCCACCACTTCAAGAACTCTGTAGCACCGCCTACATA
CCTCGCTCTGCTAATCCTGTTACCAGTGGCTGCTGCCAGTGGCGATAAGTCGTGTCTTACCGGGTTGGAC
TCAAGACGATAGTTACCGGATAAGGCGCAGCGGTCGGGCTGAACGGGGGGTTCGTGCACACAGCCCAGCT
TGGAGCGAACGACCTACACCGAACTGAGATACCTACAGCGTGAGCTATGAGAAAGCGCCACGCTTCCCGA
AGGGAGAAAGGCGGACAGGTATCCGGTAAGCGGCAGGGTCGGAACAGGAGAGCGCACGAGGGAGCTTCCA
GGGGGAAACGCCTGGTATCTTTATAGTCCTGTCGGGTTTCGCCACCTCTGACTTGAGCGTCGATTTTTGT
GATGCTCGTCAGGGGGGCGGAGCCTATGGAAAAACGCCAGCAACGCGGCCTTTTTACGGTTCCTGGCCTT
TTGCTGGCCTTTTGCTCACATGTGAGGGCCTATTTCCCATGATTCCTTCATATTTGCATATACGATACAA
GGCTGTTAGAGAGATAATTGGAATTAATTTGACTGTAAACACAAAGATATTAGTACAAAATACGTGACGT
AGAAAGTAATAATTTCTTGGGTAGTTTGCAGTTTTAAAATTATGTTTTAAAATGGACTATCATATGCTTA
CCGTAACTTGAAAGTATTTCGATTTCTTGGCTTTATATATCTTGTGGAAAGGACGAAACACCCTGGATGT
GTCTGTTTCTCGGTTT
Features (pLannotate 1.2.2; 18 found; start..end, strand, type, name):
     79..122     +  misc_RNA       gRNA scaffold (fragment): guide RNA scaffold for the Streptococcus pyogenes CRISPR/Cas9 system
    169..454     +  enhancer       CMV enhancer: human cytomegalovirus immediate early enhancer; contains an 18-bp deletion relative to the standard CMV enhancer
    456..733     +  promoter       chicken β-actin promoter: No description available
    734..962     +  intron         hybrid intron: hybrid between chicken β-actin (CBA) and minute virus of mice (MMV) introns (Gray et al., 2011)
   1100..2701    +  CDS            Cas9(N): N-terminal portion of Streptococcus pyogenes Cas9 (Zetsche et al., 2015)
   2702..5200    +  CDS            Cas9(C): C-terminal portion of Streptococcus pyogenes Cas9 (Zetsche et al., 2015)
   5201..5248    +  CDS            nucleoplasmin NLS: bipartite nuclear localization signal from nucleoplasmin
   5282..5393    +  polyA_signal   bGH poly(A) signal: bovine growth hormone polyadenylation signal
   5498..5638    +  repeat_region  AAV2 ITR: inverted terminal repeat of adeno-associated virus serotype 2 inverted
   5643..5694    -  misc_feature   bom (fragment): basis of mobility region from pBR322
   5713..6093    +  rep_origin     M13 ori (sequence partly withheld): M13 bacteriophage origin of replication; arrow indicates direction of (+) strand synthesis
   6169..6218    -  misc_feature   bom (fragment): basis of mobility region from pBR322
   6320..6355    -  CDS            rop (fragment): Rop protein, which maintains plasmids at low copy number; rop
   6450..6554    +  promoter       AmpR promoter: bla
   6555..7415    +  CDS            AmpR: β-lactamase; bla; confers resistance to ampicillin, carbenicillin, and related antibiotics
   7586..8174    +  rep_origin     ori: high-copy-number ColE1/pMB1/pBR322/pUC origin of replication
   8236..8476    +  promoter       U6 promoter: RNA polymerase III promoter for human U6 snRNA
   8505..72      +  misc_RNA       gRNA scaffold (across the origin): guide RNA scaffold for the Streptococcus pyogenes CRISPR/Cas9 system
