>Addgene plasmid #112453 | pZNF197.1.0-gDNA | addgene full sequence | sequence record 230469 | Addgene NGS Result
TAGAGCTAGAAATAGCAAGTTAAAATAAGGCTAGTCCGTTATCAACTTGAAAAAGTGGCACCGAGTCGGT
GCTTTTTTGTTTTAGAGCTAGAAATAGCAAGTTAAAATAAGGCTAGTCCGTTTTTAGCGCGTGCGCCAAT
TCTGCAGACAAATGGCTCTAGAGGTACCCGTTACATAACTTACGGTAAATGGCCCGCCTGGCTGACCGCC
CAACGACCCCCGCCCATTGACGTCAATAGTAACGCCAATAGGGACTTTCCATTGACGTCAATGGGTGGAG
TATTTACGGTAAACTGCCCACTTGGCAGTACATCAAGTGTATCATATGCCAAGTACGCCCCCTATTGACG
TCAATGACGGTAAATGGCCCGCCTGGCATTGTGCCCAGTACATGACCTTATGGGACTTTCCTACTTGGCA
GTACATCTACGTATTAGTCATCGCTATTACCATGGTCGAGGTGAGCCCCACGTTCTGCTTCACTCTCCCC
ATCTCCCCCCCCTCCCCACCCCCAATTTTGTATTTATTTATTTTTTAATTATTTTGTGCAGCGATGGGGG
CGGGGGGCGGGGCGGGGCGAGGCGGAGAGGTGCGGCGGCAGCCAATCAGAGCGGCGCGCTCCGAAAGTTT
CCTTTTATGGCGAGGCGGCGGCGGCGGCGGCCCTATAAAAAGCGAAGCGCGCGGCGGGCGGGAGTCGCTG
CGCGCTGCCTTCGCCCCGTGCCCCGCTCCGCCGCCGCCTCGCGCCGCCCGCCCCGGCTCTGACTGACCGC
GTTACTCCCACAGGTGAGCGGGCGGGACGGCCCTTCTCCTCCGGGCTGTAATTAGCTGAGCAAGAGGTAA
GGGTTTAAGGGATGGTTGGTTGGTGGGGTATTAATGTTTAATTACCTGGAGCACCTGCCTGAAATCACTT
TTTTTCAGGTTGGACCGGTGCCACCATGGACTATAAGGACCACGACGGAGACTACAAGGATCATGATATT
GATTACAAAGACGATGACGATAAGATGGCCCCAAAGAAGAAGCGGAAGGTCGGTATCCACGGAGTCCCAG
CAGCCGACAAGAAGTACAGCATCGGCCTGGACATCGGCACCAACTCTGTGGGCTGGGCCGTGATCACCGA
CGAGTACAAGGTGCCCAGCAAGAAATTCAAGGTGCTGGGCAACACCGACCGGCACAGCATCAAGAAGAAC
CTGATCGGAGCCCTGCTGTTCGACAGCGGCGAAACAGCCGAGGCCACCCGGCTGAAGAGAACCGCCAGAA
GAAGATACACCAGACGGAAGAACCGGATCTGCTATCTGCAAGAGATCTTCAGCAACGAGATGGCCAAGGT
GGACGACAGCTTCTTCCACAGACTGGAAGAGTCCTTCCTGGTGGAAGAGGATAAGAAGCACGAGCGGCAC
CCCATCTTCGGCAACATCGTGGACGAGGTGGCCTACCACGAGAAGTACCCCACCATCTACCACCTGAGAA
AGAAACTGGTGGACAGCACCGACAAGGCCGACCTGCGGCTGATCTATCTGGCCCTGGCCCACATGATCAA
GTTCCGGGGCCACTTCCTGATCGAGGGCGACCTGAACCCCGACAACAGCGACGTGGACAAGCTGTTCATC
CAGCTGGTGCAGACCTACAACCAGCTGTTCGAGGAAAACCCCATCAACGCCAGCGGCGTGGACGCCAAGG
CCATCCTGTCTGCCAGACTGAGCAAGAGCAGACGGCTGGAAAATCTGATCGCCCAGCTGCCCGGCGAGAA
GAAGAATGGCCTGTTCGGAAACCTGATTGCCCTGAGCCTGGGCCTGACCCCCAACTTCAAGAGCAACTTC
GACCTGGCCGAGGATGCCAAACTGCAGCTGAGCAAGGACACCTACGACGACGACCTGGACAACCTGCTGG
CCCAGATCGGCGACCAGTACGCCGACCTGTTTCTGGCCGCCAAGAACCTGTCCGACGCCATCCTGCTGAG
CGACATCCTGAGAGTGAACACCGAGATCACCAAGGCCCCCCTGAGCGCCTCTATGATCAAGAGATACGAC
GAGCACCACCAGGACCTGACCCTGCTGAAAGCTCTCGTGCGGCAGCAGCTGCCTGAGAAGTACAAAGAGA
TTTTCTTCGACCAGAGCAAGAACGGCTACGCCGGCTACATTGACGGCGGAGCCAGCCAGGAAGAGTTCTA
CAAGTTCATCAAGCCCATCCTGGAAAAGATGGACGGCACCGAGGAACTGCTCGTGAAGCTGAACAGAGAG
GACCTGCTGCGGAAGCAGCGGACCTTCGACAACGGCAGCATCCCCCACCAGATCCACCTGGGAGAGCTGC
ACGCCATTCTGCGGCGGCAGGAAGATTTTTACCCATTCCTGAAGGACAACCGGGAAAAGATCGAGAAGAT
CCTGACCTTCCGCATCCCCTACTACGTGGGCCCTCTGGCCAGGGGAAACAGCAGATTCGCCTGGATGACC
AGAAAGAGCGAGGAAACCATCACCCCCTGGAACTTCGAGGAAGTGGTGGACAAGGGCGCTTCCGCCCAGA
GCTTCATCGAGCGGATGACCAACTTCGATAAGAACCTGCCCAACGAGAAGGTGCTGCCCAAGCACAGCCT
GCTGTACGAGTACTTCACCGTGTATAACGAGCTGACCAAAGTGAAATACGTGACCGAGGGAATGAGAAAG
CCCGCCTTCCTGAGCGGCGAGCAGAAAAAGGCCATCGTGGACCTGCTGTTCAAGACCAACCGGAAAGTGA
CCGTGAAGCAGCTGAAAGAGGACTACTTCAAGAAAATCGAGTGCTTCGACTCCGTGGAAATCTCCGGCGT
GGAAGATCGGTTCAACGCCTCCCTGGGCACATACCACGATCTGCTGAAAATTATCAAGGACAAGGACTTC
CTGGACAATGAGGAAAACGAGGACATTCTGGAAGATATCGTGCTGACCCTGACACTGTTTGAGGACAGAG
AGATGATCGAGGAACGGCTGAAAACCTATGCCCACCTGTTCGACGACAAAGTGATGAAGCAGCTGAAGCG
GCGGAGATACACCGGCTGGGGCAGGCTGAGCCGGAAGCTGATCAACGGCATCCGGGACAAGCAGTCCGGC
AAGACAATCCTGGATTTCCTGAAGTCCGACGGCTTCGCCAACAGAAACTTCATGCAGCTGATCCACGACG
ACAGCCTGACCTTTAAAGAGGACATCCAGAAAGCCCAGGTGTCCGGCCAGGGCGATAGCCTGCACGAGCA
CATTGCCAATCTGGCCGGCAGCCCCGCCATTAAGAAGGGCATCCTGCAGACAGTGAAGGTGGTGGACGAG
CTCGTGAAAGTGATGGGCCGGCACAAGCCCGAGAACATCGTGATCGAAATGGCCAGAGAGAACCAGACCA
CCCAGAAGGGACAGAAGAACAGCCGCGAGAGAATGAAGCGGATCGAAGAGGGCATCAAAGAGCTGGGCAG
CCAGATCCTGAAAGAACACCCCGTGGAAAACACCCAGCTGCAGAACGAGAAGCTGTACCTGTACTACCTG
CAGAATGGGCGGGATATGTACGTGGACCAGGAACTGGACATCAACCGGCTGTCCGACTACGATGTGGACC
ATATCGTGCCTCAGAGCTTTCTGAAGGACGACTCCATCGACAACAAGGTGCTGACCAGAAGCGACAAGAA
CCGGGGCAAGAGCGACAACGTGCCCTCCGAAGAGGTCGTGAAGAAGATGAAGAACTACTGGCGGCAGCTG
CTGAACGCCAAGCTGATTACCCAGAGAAAGTTCGACAATCTGACCAAGGCCGAGAGAGGCGGCCTGAGCG
AACTGGATAAGGCCGGCTTCATCAAGAGACAGCTGGTGGAAACCCGGCAGATCACAAAGCACGTGGCACA
GATCCTGGACTCCCGGATGAACACTAAGTACGACGAGAATGACAAGCTGATCCGGGAAGTGAAAGTGATC
ACCCTGAAGTCCAAGCTGGTGTCCGATTTCCGGAAGGATTTCCAGTTTTACAAAGTGCGCGAGATCAACA
ACTACCACCACGCCCACGACGCCTACCTGAACGCCGTCGTGGGAACCGCCCTGATCAAAAAGTACCCTAA
GCTGGAAAGCGAGTTCGTGTACGGCGACTACAAGGTGTACGACGTGCGGAAGATGATCGCCAAGAGCGAG
CAGGAAATCGGCAAGGCTACCGCCAAGTACTTCTTCTACAGCAACATCATGAACTTTTTCAAGACCGAGA
TTACCCTGGCCAACGGCGAGATCCGGAAGCGGCCTCTGATCGAGACAAACGGCGAAACCGGGGAGATCGT
GTGGGATAAGGGCCGGGATTTTGCCACCGTGCGGAAAGTGCTGAGCATGCCCCAAGTGAATATCGTGAAA
AAGACCGAGGTGCAGACAGGCGGCTTCAGCAAAGAGTCTATCCTGCCCAAGAGGAACAGCGATAAGCTGA
TCGCCAGAAAGAAGGACTGGGACCCTAAGAAGTACGGCGGCTTCGACAGCCCCACCGTGGCCTATTCTGT
GCTGGTGGTGGCCAAAGTGGAAAAGGGCAAGTCCAAGAAACTGAAGAGTGTGAAAGAGCTGCTGGGGATC
ACCATCATGGAAAGAAGCAGCTTCGAGAAGAATCCCATCGACTTTCTGGAAGCCAAGGGCTACAAAGAAG
TGAAAAAGGACCTGATCATCAAGCTGCCTAAGTACTCCCTGTTCGAGCTGGAAAACGGCCGGAAGAGAAT
GCTGGCCTCTGCCGGCGAACTGCAGAAGGGAAACGAACTGGCCCTGCCCTCCAAATATGTGAACTTCCTG
TACCTGGCCAGCCACTATGAGAAGCTGAAGGGCTCCCCCGAGGATAATGAGCAGAAACAGCTGTTTGTGG
AACAGCACAAGCACTACCTGGACGAGATCATCGAGCAGATCAGCGAGTTCTCCAAGAGAGTGATCCTGGC
CGACGCTAATCTGGACAAAGTGCTGTCCGCCTACAACAAGCACCGGGATAAGCCCATCAGAGAGCAGGCC
GAGAATATCATCCACCTGTTTACCCTGACCAATCTGGGAGCCCCTGCCGCCTTCAAGTACTTTGACACCA
CCATCGACCGGAAGAGGTACACCAGCACCAAAGAGGTGCTGGACGCCACCCTGATCCACCAGAGCATCAC
CGGCCTGTACGAGACACGGATCGACCTGTCTCAGCTGGGAGGCGACAAAAGGCCGGCGGCCACGAAAAAG
GCCGGCCAGGCAAAAAAGAAAAAGTAAGAATTCCTAGAGCTCGCTGATCAGCCTCGACTGTGCCTTCTAG
TTGCCAGCCATCTGTTGTTTGCCCCTCCCCCGTGCCTTCCTTGACCCTGGAAGGTGCCACTCCCACTGTC
CTTTCCTAATAAAATGAGGAAATTGCATCGCATTGTCTGAGTAGGTGTCATTCTATTCTGGGGGGTGGGG
TGGGGCAGGACAGCAAGGGGGAGGATTGGGAAGAGAATAGCAGGCATGCTGGGGAGCGGCCGCAGGAACC
CCTAGTGATGGAGTTGGCCACTCCCTCTCTGCGCGCTCGCTCGCTCACTGAGGCCGGGCGACCAAAGGTC
GCCCGACGCCCGGGCTTTGCCCGGGCGGCCTCAGTGAGCGAGCGAGCGCGCAGCTGCCTGCAGGGGCGCC
TGATGCGGTATTTTCTCCTTACGCATCTGTGCGGTATTTCACACCGCATA
[95 nt withheld, positions 5651-5745]
T
[46 nt withheld, positions 5747-5792]
C
[141 nt withheld, positions 5794-5934]
CCTTTGACGTTGGAGTCCACGTTCTTT
[37 nt withheld, positions 5962-5998]
ACTCTATCTCGGGCTATTCTTTTGATTTATAAGGGATTTTGCCGATTTCGGTCTATTGGTTAAAAAATGA
GCTGATTTAACAAAAATTTAACGCGAATTTTAACAAAATATTAACGTTTACAATTTTATGGTGCACTCTC
AGTACAATCTGCTCTGATGCCGCATAGTTAAGCCAGCCCCGACACCCGCCAACACCCGCTGACGCGCCCT
GACGGGCTTGTCTGCTCCCGGCATCCGCTTACAGACAAGCTGTGACCGTCTCCGGGAGCTGCATGTGTCA
GAGGTTTTCACCGTCATCACCGAAACGCGCGAGACGAAAGGGCCTCGTGATACGCCTATTTTTATAGGTT
AATGTCATGATAATAATGGTTTCTTAGACGTCAGGTGGCACTTTTCGGGGAAATGTGCGCGGAACCCCTA
TTTGTTTATTTTTCTAAATACATTCAAATATGTATCCGCTCATGAGACAATAACCCTGATAAATGCTTCA
ATAATATTGAAAAAGGAAGAGTATGAGTATTCAACATTTCCGTGTCGCCCTTATTCCCTTTTTTGCGGCA
TTTTGCCTTCCTGTTTTTGCTCACCCAGAAACGCTGGTGAAAGTAAAAGATGCTGAAGATCAGTTGGGTG
CACGAGTGGGTTACATCGAACTGGATCTCAACAGCGGTAAGATCCTTGAGAGTTTTCGCCCCGAAGAACG
TTTTCCAATGATGAGCACTTTTAAAGTTCTGCTATGTGGCGCGGTATTATCCCGTATTGACGCCGGGCAA
GAGCAACTCGGTCGCCGCATACACTATTCTCAGAATGACTTGGTTGAGTACTCACCAGTCACAGAAAAGC
ATCTTACGGATGGCATGACAGTAAGAGAATTATGCAGTGCTGCCATAACCATGAGTGATAACACTGCGGC
CAACTTACTTCTGACAACGATCGGAGGACCGAAGGAGCTAACCGCTTTTTTGCACAACATGGGGGATCAT
GTAACTCGCCTTGATCGTTGGGAACCGGAGCTGAATGAAGCCATACCAAACGACGAGCGTGACACCACGA
TGCCTGTAGCAATGGCAACAACGTTGCGCAAACTATTAACTGGCGAACTACTTACTCTAGCTTCCCGGCA
ACAATTAATAGACTGGATGGAGGCGGATAAAGTTGCAGGACCACTTCTGCGCTCGGCCCTTCCGGCTGGC
TGGTTTATTGCTGATAAATCTGGAGCCGGTGAGCGTGGAAGCCGCGGTATCATTGCAGCACTGGGGCCAG
ATGGTAAGCCCTCCCGTATCGTAGTTATCTACACGACGGGGAGTCAGGCAACTATGGATGAACGAAATAG
ACAGATCGCTGAGATAGGTGCCTCACTGATTAAGCATTGGTAACTGTCAGACCAAGTTTACTCATATATA
CTTTAGATTGATTTAAAACTTCATTTTTAATTTAAAAGGATCTAGGTGAAGATCCTTTTTGATAATCTCA
TGACCAAAATCCCTTAACGTGAGTTTTCGTTCCACTGAGCGTCAGACCCCGTAGAAAAGATCAAAGGATC
TTCTTGAGATCCTTTTTTTCTGCGCGTAATCTGCTGCTTGCAAACAAAAAAACCACCGCTACCAGCGGTG
GTTTGTTTGCCGGATCAAGAGCTACCAACTCTTTTTCCGAAGGTAACTGGCTTCAGCAGAGCGCAGATAC
CAAATACTGTTCTTCTAGTGTAGCCGTAGTTAGGCCACCACTTCAAGAACTCTGTAGCACCGCCTACATA
CCTCGCTCTGCTAATCCTGTTACCAGTGGCTGCTGCCAGTGGCGATAAGTCGTGTCTTACCGGGTTGGAC
TCAAGACGATAGTTACCGGATAAGGCGCAGCGGTCGGGCTGAACGGGGGGTTCGTGCACACAGCCCAGCT
TGGAGCGAACGACCTACACCGAACTGAGATACCTACAGCGTGAGCTATGAGAAAGCGCCACGCTTCCCGA
AGGGAGAAAGGCGGACAGGTATCCGGTAAGCGGCAGGGTCGGAACAGGAGAGCGCACGAGGGAGCTTCCA
GGGGGAAACGCCTGGTATCTTTATAGTCCTGTCGGGTTTCGCCACCTCTGACTTGAGCGTCGATTTTTGT
GATGCTCGTCAGGGGGGCGGAGCCTATGGAAAAACGCCAGCAACGCGGCCTTTTTACGGTTCCTGGCCTT
TTGCTGGCCTTTTGCTCACATGTGAGGGCCTATTTCCCATGATTCCTTCATATTTGCATATACGATACAA
GGCTGTTAGAGAGATAATTGGAATTAATTTGACTGTAAACACAAAGATATTAGTACAAAATACGTGACGT
AGAAAGTAATAATTTCTTGGGTAGTTTGCAGTTTTAAAATTATGTTTTAAAATGGACTATCATATGCTTA
CCGTAACTTGAAAGTATTTCGATTTCTTGGCTTTATATATCTTGTGGAAAGGACGAAACACCGCTGGATG
TGTCTGTTTCTCGGTTT
Features (pLannotate 1.2.2; 18 found; start..end, strand, type, name):
     79..122     +  misc_RNA       gRNA scaffold (fragment): guide RNA scaffold for the Streptococcus pyogenes CRISPR/Cas9 system
    169..454     +  enhancer       CMV enhancer: human cytomegalovirus immediate early enhancer; contains an 18-bp deletion relative to the standard CMV enhancer
    557..690     +  promoter       chicken β-actin promoter (fragment): No description available
    691..918     +  intron         hybrid intron: hybrid between chicken β-actin (CBA) and minute virus of mice (MMV) introns (Gray et al., 2011)
   1056..2657    +  CDS            Cas9(N): N-terminal portion of Streptococcus pyogenes Cas9 (Zetsche et al., 2015)
   2658..5156    +  CDS            Cas9(C): C-terminal portion of Streptococcus pyogenes Cas9 (Zetsche et al., 2015)
   5157..5204    +  CDS            nucleoplasmin NLS: bipartite nuclear localization signal from nucleoplasmin
   5238..5349    +  polyA_signal   bGH poly(A) signal: bovine growth hormone polyadenylation signal
   5454..5594    +  repeat_region  AAV2 ITR: inverted terminal repeat of adeno-associated virus serotype 2 inverted
   5599..5650    -  misc_feature   bom (fragment): basis of mobility region from pBR322
   5669..6124    +  rep_origin     f1 ori (sequence partly withheld): f1 bacteriophage origin of replication; arrow indicates direction of (+) strand synthesis
   6125..6174    -  misc_feature   bom (fragment): basis of mobility region from pBR322
   6276..6311    -  CDS            rop (fragment): Rop protein, which maintains plasmids at low copy number; rop
   6406..6510    +  promoter       AmpR promoter: bla
   6511..7371    +  CDS            AmpR: β-lactamase; bla; confers resistance to ampicillin, carbenicillin, and related antibiotics
   7542..8130    +  rep_origin     ori: high-copy-number ColE1/pMB1/pBR322/pUC origin of replication
   8192..8432    +  promoter       U6 promoter: RNA polymerase III promoter for human U6 snRNA
   8462..72      +  misc_RNA       gRNA scaffold (across the origin): guide RNA scaffold for the Streptococcus pyogenes CRISPR/Cas9 system
