[The description below was written by a language model from this plasmid's Addgene catalogue record and pLannotate feature annotations shown in this document.]
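Description:
pZNF197.1.0-gDNA is a mammalian CRISPR expression plasmid built on the pX330 backbone that delivers both Streptococcus pyogenes Cas9 and a single guide RNA directed against the human transcription factor gene ZNF197 (also known as ZKSCAN9 or VHLaK). It is propagated in E. coli as a high-copy plasmid through a ColE1/pUC-type origin and selected with ampicillin via the bla gene. The backbone also carries an f1/M13 phage origin, small remnants of pBR322 bom and rop sequences, and a single AAV2 inverted terminal repeat downstream of the Cas9 cassette. With only one ITR annotated, this is a leftover backbone element rather than a functional AAV packaging arrangement.

Two expression units make up the payload. A human U6 RNA polymerase III promoter drives the guide RNA: the 20-nucleotide ZNF197 protospacer was inserted between the BbsI sites, which were destroyed in cloning, directly upstream of the SpCas9 gRNA scaffold. The PAM listed in the record belongs to the genomic target and is not present in the plasmid. Separately, a hybrid CBh-type promoter (CMV enhancer, chicken β-actin promoter and a hybrid CBA/MVM intron) drives Cas9, which is annotated as contiguous N- and C-terminal portions, fused to a C-terminal nucleoplasmin nuclear localization signal and terminated by a bGH polyadenylation signal.

The depositor's sequence and the repository's NGS-derived sequence differ by about 40 nt, and the NGS record shows only a fragment of the β-actin promoter. Otherwise the two feature maps agree. The depositor notes that the plasmid is meant to be used with a companion pZNF197-donor plasmid, which implies cutting at ZNF197 to promote donor-templated editing of the locus, although the record does not say what the donor introduces.
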