Addgene plasmid #112453: pZNF197.1.0-gDNA
Purpose: CRISPR plasmid for expression of Cas9 and gRNA targeting human transcription factor ZNF197
Depositing lab: Kevin White. Depositing organization: University of Chicago.
Backbone
  Vector backbone: pX330
  Backbone manufacturer: Zhang lab (Addgene plasmid ID: 42230)
  Vector type: Mammalian Expression, CRISPR
Growth in bacteria
  Bacterial resistance: Ampicillin, 100 μg/mL
  Growth temperature: 37°C
  Growth strain: DH5alpha
  Copy number: High Copy
Gene/Insert
  Gene/Insert name: ZNF197
  gRNA/shRNA sequence: CTGGATGTGTCTGTTTCTCG TGG
  Species: H. sapiens (human)
  Entrez Gene: ZNF197 (a.k.a. D3S1363E, P18, VHLaK, ZKSCAN9, ZNF166, ZNF20, ZSCAN41)
  Cloning method: Restriction Enzyme; 5′ cloning site BbsI (destroyed during cloning); 3′ cloning site BbsI (destroyed during cloning)
  Sequencing primers: 5′ hU6-F (5'-GAGGGCCTATTTCCCATGATT-3')
Terms and licenses: Academic/Nonprofit Terms; Industry Terms: Not Available to Industry
Depositor comments: gRNA sequence listed includes 20 nucleotide target sequence, followed by the uncloned PAM sequence. The PAM sequence is not present in the plasmid. Use with plasmid pZNF197-donor.
How to cite: pZNF197.1.0-gDNA was a gift from Kevin White (Addgene plasmid # 112453 ; http://n2t.net/addgene:112453 ; RRID:Addgene_112453)
